Addgene plasmid #140701: pMAK463
Purpose: NBαMs-IgK
Depositing lab: Takayuki Iwaki. Depositing organization: Hamamatsu University School of Medicine. Publication: Nanobody production can be simplified by direct secretion from Escherichia coli. Iwaki T, Hara K, Umemura K. Protein Expr Purif. 2020 Feb 13;170:105607. doi: 10.1016/j.pep.2020.105607. PubMed 32062022.
Backbone
  Vector backbone: pMal-T-Avi-His/BirA
  Vector type: Bacterial Expression
Growth in bacteria
  Bacterial resistance: Ampicillin, 100 μg/mL
  Growth temperature: 37°C
  Growth strain: DH5alpha
  Copy number: Unknown
Gene/Insert
  Gene/Insert name: NBαMs-IgK
  Cloning method: Ligation Independent Cloning
  Sequencing primers: 5′ caatttcacacaggaaacagccag; 3′ gtcctactcaggagagcgttc
Terms and licenses: Academic/Nonprofit Terms; Industry Terms: Not Available to Industry
How to cite: pMAK463 was a gift from Takayuki Iwaki (Addgene plasmid # 140701 ; http://n2t.net/addgene:140701 ; RRID:Addgene_140701)
