[The description below was written by a language model from this plasmid's Addgene catalogue record and pLannotate feature annotations shown in this document.]
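Description:
pMAK463 is a 6,496-nt bacterial expression plasmid built on the pMal-T-Avi-His/BirA backbone and carrying an insert named NBαMs-IgK. The name suggests a nanobody directed against mouse immunoglobulin kappa chain, although the record does not spell out the target. It is maintained in E. coli through a ColE1/pMB1-type origin accompanied by the rop gene and bom remnants, and is selected with ampicillin via the bla (AmpR) cassette. The record lists copy number as unknown. A lacI gene driven by the lacIq promoter supplies abundant lac repressor in cis.

The insert, placed by ligation-independent cloning, sits downstream of a tac promoter and lac operator, so its expression is repressed by LacI and induced with IPTG. The annotation detects the coding region as a heavy-chain variable domain with homology to IGHV3-23, as expected for a single-domain antibody. It is followed by sequence matching an AviTag and a partial match to a FLAG-type epitope, then by the rrnB T1 and T2 terminators. The backbone name implies a His tag on the product, but the table does not annotate one at that position, nor does it annotate a signal peptide or MBP. A second cassette contains a lac operator, a T7 gene 10 ribosome binding site, the E. coli biotin ligase gene birA, a His-tag fragment and a T7 terminator. Its promoter is not annotated. Co-expressed BirA can biotinylate the AviTag in vivo, giving a site-specifically biotinylated nanobody. Several short fragment hits (tet promoter, TcR, CMV intron, RSF ori) appear to be backbone remnants or chance matches. The associated publication concerns simplified nanobody production by direct secretion from E. coli, which is the plasmid's likely use.
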