Features (pLannotate 1.2.2; 27 found; start..end, strand, type, name):
     88..109     +  protein_bind   CAP binding site: CAP binding activates transcription in the presence of cAMP. E. coli catabolite activator protein
    128..145     +  promoter       tet promoter (fragment): E. coli promoter for tetracycline efflux protein gene
    318..346     +  promoter       tac promoter: strong E. coli promoter; hybrid between the trp and lac UV5 promoters
    354..370     +  protein_bind   lac operator: The lac repressor binds to the lac operator to inhibit transcription in E. coli. This inhibition can be relieved by adding lactose or isopropyl-β-D-thiogalactopyranoside (IPTG). lac repressor encoded by lacI
    494..823     +  CDS            IGHV3-23 (fragment): HV323_HUMAN - Experimental evidence at protein level: Swiss-Prot protein existence level 1. V region of the variable domain of immunoglobulin heavy chains that participates in the antigen recognition (PubMed:24600447). Immunoglobulins, also known as antibodies, are membrane-bound or secreted glycoproteins produced by B lymphocytes. In the recognition phase of humoral immunity, the membrane-bound immunoglobulins serve as receptors which, upon binding of a specific antigen, trigger the clonal expansion and differentiation of B lymphocytes into immunoglobulins- secreting plasma cells. Secreted im
    923..962     +  CDS            AviTag™ (fragment): peptide tag that allows for enzymatic biotinylation
    993..1018    +  CDS            3xFLAG (fragment): three tandem FLAG® epitope tags
   1030..1116    +  terminator     rrnB T1 terminator: Escherichia coli rrnB; transcription terminator T1 from the E. coli rrnB gene
   1208..1235    +  terminator     rrnB T2 terminator: transcription terminator T2 from the E. coli rrnB gene
   1282..1353    +  promoter       AmpR promoter: bla
   1354..2214    +  CDS            AmpR: β-lactamase; bla; confers resistance to ampicillin, carbenicillin, and related antibiotics
   2302..2890    +  rep_origin     ori: high-copy-number ColE1/pMB1/pBR322/pUC origin of replication
   2961..3137    -  CDS            TcR (fragment): tetracycline efflux protein; tet; confers resistance to tetracycline
   3156..3178    +  intron         CMV intron (fragment): modified intron A from human cytomegalovirus (CMV)
   3178..3202    +  protein_bind   lac operator: The lac repressor binds to the lac operator to inhibit transcription in E. coli. This inhibition can be relieved by adding lactose or isopropyl-β-D-thiogalactopyranoside (IPTG). lac repressor encoded by lacI
   3217..3239    +  RBS            RBS: efficient ribosome binding site from bacteriophage T7 gene 10 (Olins and Rangwala, 1989)
   3246..4208    +  CDS            birA: BIRA_ECOLI - Also known as bioR, dhbB. Experimental evidence at protein level: Swiss-Prot protein existence level 1. Acts both as a biotin--[acetyl-CoA-carboxylase] ligase and a biotin-operon repressor. In the presence of ATP, BirA activates biotin to form the BirA-biotinyl-5'-adenylate (BirA-bio-5'-AMP or holoBirA) complex. HoloBirA can either transfer the biotinyl moiety to the biotin carboxyl carrier protein (BCCP) subunit of acetyl-CoA carboxylase, or bind to the biotin operator site and inhibit transcription of the operon. From Escherichia coli (strain K12).
   4247..4264    +  CDS            9xHis (fragment): 9xHis affinity tag
   4274..4323    +  CDS            SET1 (fragment): solubility-enhancement tag derived from T7 phage gene 10B
   4331..4378    +  terminator     T7 terminator: transcription terminator for bacteriophage T7 RNA polymerase
   4409..4535    +  rep_origin     RSF ori (fragment): Plasmids containing the RSF 1030 origin of replication can be propagated in E. coli cells that contain additional plasmids with compatible origins.
   4540..4592    -  misc_feature   bom (fragment): basis of mobility region from pBR322
   4603..4622    -  misc_feature   bom (fragment): basis of mobility region from pBR322
   4724..4915    -  CDS            rop: Rop protein, which maintains plasmids at low copy number; rop
   4932..5312    +  CDS            YPB1_ECOLX: Protein predicted: Swiss-Prot protein existence level 4. From Escherichia coli.
   5411..5488    +  promoter       lacIq promoter: lacI (mutant); In the lacIq allele, a single base change in the promoter boosts expression of the lacI gene about 10-fold.
   5489..75      +  CDS            lacI (across the origin): lac repressor; lacI; The lac repressor binds to the lac operator to inhibit transcription in E. coli. This inhibition can be relieved by adding lactose or isopropyl-β-D-thiogalactopyranoside (IPTG).
>Addgene plasmid #140701 | pMAK463 | addgene full sequence | sequence record 298983 | Addgene NGS Result
GCCTCTCCCCGCGCGTTGGCCGATTCATTAATGCAGCTGGCACGACAGGTTTCCCGACTGGAAAGCGGGC
AGTGAGCGCAACGCAATTAATGTAAGTTAGCTCACTCATTAGGCACAATTCTCATGTTTGACAGCTTATC
ATCGACTGCACGGTGCACCAATGCTTCTGGCGTCAGGCAGCCATCGGAAGCTGTGGTATGGCTGTGCAGG
TCGTAAATCACTGCATAATTCGTGTCGCTCAAGGCGCACTCCCGTTCTGGATAATGTTTTTTGCGCCGAC
ATCATAACGGTTCTGGCAAATATTCTGAAATGAGCTGTTGACAATTAATCATCGGCTCGTATAATGTGTG
GAATTGTGAGCGGATAACAATTTCACACAGGAAACAGCCAGTCCGTTTAGGTGTTTTCACGAGCAATTGA
CCAACAAGGACCATAGATTATGAAAATAAAAACAGGTGCACGCATCCTCGCATTATCCGCATTAACGACG
ATGATGTTTTCCGCCTCGGCTCTCGCCAAAATCGGATCCCAGGTGCAATTGGTGGAGTCTGGGGGAGGCT
GGGTGCAGCCTGGGGGGTCTCTGAGACTCTCCTGTGCAGCCTCTGGATTCACCTTCAGTGACACTGCCAT
GATGTGGGTCCGCCAGGCTCCAGGGAAGGGGCGAGAGTGGGTCGCAGCTATTGATACTGGTGGTGGATAC
ACATACTATGCAGACTCCGTGAAGGGCCGATTCACCATCTCCAGAGACAACGCCAAGAACACGCTGTATC
TGCAAATGAACAGCCTGAAACCGGAGGACACGGCCCGATACTACTGTGCGAAGACCTACTCCGGTAATTA
CTATAGCAACTACACGGTTGCCAACTATGGCACCACGGGCCGGGGGACCCTGGTCACAGTCTCCTCCGGT
GGAGATATCGGACTGAACGACATCTTCGAAGCTCAGAAAATCGAATGGCACGGCTCCCATCACCATCATC
ACCACTAAGAATTCGATTACAAGGATGACGACGATAAGTAAATAAGCTTCAAATAAAACGAAAGGCTCAG
TCGAAAGACTGGGCCTTTCGTTTTATCTGTTGTTTGTCGGTGAACGCTCTCCTGAGTAGGACAAATCCGC
CGGGAGCGGATTTGAACGTTGCGAAGCAACGGCCCGGAGGGTGGCGGGCAGGACGCCCGCCATAAACTGC
CAGGCATCAAATTAAGCAGAAGGCCATCCTGACGGATGGCCTTTTTGCGTTTCTACAAACTCTTTCGGTC
CGTTGTTTATTTTTCTAAATACATTCAAATATGTATCCGCTCATGAGACAATAACCCTGATAAATGCTTC
AATAATATTGAAAAAGGAAGAGTATGAGTATTCAACATTTCCGTGTCGCCCTTATTCCCTTTTTTGCGGC
ATTTTGCCTTCCTGTTTTTGCTCACCCAGAAACGCTGGTGAAAGTAAAAGATGCTGAAGATCAGTTGGGT
GCACGAGTGGGTTACATCGAACTGGATCTCAACAGCGGTAAGATCCTTGAGAGTTTTCGCCCCGAAGAAC
GTTTCCCAATGATGAGCACTTTTAAAGTTCTGCTATGTGGCGCGGTATTATCCCGTGTTGACGCCGGGCA
AGAGCAACTCGGTCGCCGCATACACTATTCTCAGAATGACTTGGTTGAGTACTCACCAGTCACAGAAAAG
CATCTTACGGATGGCATGACAGTAAGAGAATTATGCAGTGCTGCCATAACCATGAGTGATAACACTGCGG
CCAACTTACTTCTGACAACGATCGGAGGACCGAAGGAGCTAACCGCTTTTTTGCACAACATGGGGGATCA
TGTAACTCGCCTTGATCGTTGGGAACCGGAGCTGAATGAAGCCATACCAAACGACGAGCGTGACACCACG
ATGCCTGTAGCAATGGCAACAACGTTGCGCAAACTATTAACTGGCGAACTACTTACTCTAGCTTCCCGGC
AACAATTAATAGACTGGATGGAGGCGGATAAAGTTGCAGGACCACTTCTGCGCTCGGCCCTTCCGGCTGG
CTGGTTTATTGCTGATAAATCTGGAGCCGGTGAGCGTGGGTCTCGCGGTATCATTGCAGCACTGGGGCCA
GATGGTAAGCCCTCCCGTATCGTAGTTATCTACACGACGGGGAGTCAGGCAACTATGGATGAACGAAATA
GACAGATCGCTGAGATAGGTGCCTCACTGATTAAGCATTGGTAACTGTCAGACCAAGTTTACTCATATAT
ACTTTAGATTGATTTCCTTAGGACTGAGCGTCAACCCCGTAGAAAAGATCAAAGGATCTTCTTGAGATCC
TTTTTTTCTGCGCGTAATCTGCTGCTTGCAAACAAAAAAACCACCGCTACCAGCGGTGGTTTGTTTGCCG
GATCAAGAGCTACCAACTCTTTTTCCGAAGGTAACTGGCTTCAGCAGAGCGCAGATACCAAATACTGTCC
TTCTAGTGTAGCCGTAGTTAGGCCACCACTTCAAGAACTCTGTAGCACCGCCTACATACCTCGCTCTGCT
AATCCTGTTACCAGTGGCTGCTGCCAGTGGCGATAAGTCGTGTCTTACCGGGTTGGACTCAAGACGATAG
TTACCGGATAAGGCGCAGCGGTCGGGCTGAACGGGGGGTTCGTGCACACAGCCCAGCTTGGAGCGAACGA
CCTACACCGAACTGAGATACCTACAGCGTGAGCTATGAGAAAGCGCCACGCTTCCCGAAGGGAGAAAGGC
GGACAGGTATCCGGTAAGCGGCAGGGTCGGAACAGGAGAGCGCACGAGGGAGCTTCCAGGGGGAAACGCC
TGGTATCTTTATAGTCCTGTCGGGTTTCGCCACCTCTGACTTGAGCGTCGATTTTTGTGATGCTCGTCAG
GGGGGCGGAGCCTATGGAAAAACGCCAGCAACGCGGCCTTTTTACGGTTCCTGGCCTTTTGCTGGCCTTT
TGCTCACATGTTCCGGTACCGCGCCCAACAGTCCCCCGGCCACGGGGCCTGCCACCATACCCACGCCGAA
ACAAGCGCTCATGAGCCCGAAGTGGCGAGCCCGATCTTCCCCATCGGTGATGTCGGCGATATAGGCGCCA
GCAACCGCACCTGTGGCGCCGGTGATGCCGGCCACGATGCGTCCGGCGTAGAGGATCGAGATCTCGATCC
CGCGAAATTAATACGACTCACTAGAGGGGAATTGTGAGCGGATAACAATTCCCCTCTAGAAATAATTTTG
TTTAACTTTAAGAAGGAGATATACCATGAAGGATAACACCGTGCCACTGAAATTGATTGCCCTGTTAGCG
AACGGTGAATTTCACTCTGGCGAGCAGTTGGGTGAAACGCTGGGAATGAGCCGGGCGGCTATTAATAAAC
ACATTCAGACACTGCGTGACTGGGGCGTTGATGTCTTTACCGTTCCGGGTAAAGGATACAGCCTGCCTGA
GCCTATCCAGTTACTTAATGCTAAACAGATATTGGGTCAGCTGGATGGCGGTAGTGTAGCCGTGCTGCCA
GTGATTGACTCCACGAATCAGTACCTTCTTGATCGTATCGGAGAGCTTAAATCGGGCGATGCTTGCATTG
CAGAATACCAGCAGGCTGGCCGTGGTCGCCGGGGTCGGAAATGGTTTTCGCCTTTTGGCGCAAACTTATA
TTTGTCGATGTTCTGGCGTCTGGAACAAGGCCCGGCGGCGGCGATTGGTTTAAGTCTGGTTATCGGTATC
GTGATGGCGGAAGTATTACGCAAGCTGGGTGCAGATAAAGTTCGTGTTAAATGGCCTAATGACCTCTATC
TGCAGGATCGCAAGCTGGCAGGCATTCTGGTGGAGCTGACTGGCAAAACTGGCGATGCGGCGCAAATAGT
CATTGGAGCCGGGATCAACATGGCAATGCGCCGTGTTGAAGAGAGTGTCGTTAATCAGGGGTGGATCACG
CTGCAGGAAGCGGGGATCAATCTCGATCGTAATACGTTGGCGGCCATGCTAATACGTGAATTACGTGCTG
CGTTGGAACTCTTCGAACAAGAAGGATTGGCACCTTATCTGTCGCGCTGGGAAAAGCTGGATAATTTTAT
TAATCGCCCAGTGAAACTTATCATTGGTGATAAAGAAATATTTGGCATTTCACGCGGAATAGACAAACAG
GGGGCTTTATTACTTGAGCAGGATGGAATAATAAAACCCTGGATGGGCGGTGAAATATCCCTGCGTAGTG
CAGAAAAAGGTAAGCTTTGATGAGGACTAGTGCGGCCGCACTCGAGCACCACCACCACCACCACTGAGAT
CCGGCTGCTAACAAAGCCCGAAAGGAAGCTGAGTTGGCTGCTGCCACCGCTGAGCAATAACTAGCATAAC
CCCTTGGGGCCTCTAAACGGGTCTTGAGGGGTTTTTTGCTGAAAGGAGGAACTATATCCGGATGCTAGCA
CATGTTCTTTCCTGCGTTATCCCCTGATTCTGTGGATAACCGTATTACCGCCTTTGAGTGAGCTGATACC
GCTCGCCGCAGCCGAACGACCGAGCGCAGCGAGTCAGTGAGCGAGGAAGCGGAAGAGCGCCTGATGCGGT
ATTTTCTCCTTACGCATCTGTGCGGTATTTCACACCGCATATAAGGTGCACTGTGACTGGGTCATGGCTG
CGCCCCGACACCCGCCAACACCCGCTGACGCGCCCTGACGGGCTTGTCTGCTCCCGGCATCCGCTTACAG
ACAAGCTGTGACCGTCTCCGGGAGCTGCATGTGTCAGAGGTTTTCACCGTCATCACCGAAACGCGCGAGG
CAGCTGCGGTAAAGCTCATCAGCGTGGTCGTGCAGCGATTCACAGATGTCTGCCTGTTCATCCGCGTCCA
GCTCGTTGAGTTTCTCCAGAAGCGTTAATGTCTGGCTTCTGATAAAGCGGGCCATGTTAAGGGCGGTTTT
TTCCTGTTTGGTCACTGATGCCTCCGTGTAAGGGGGATTTCTGTTCATGGGGGTAATGATACCGATGAAA
CGAGAGAGGATGCTCACGATACGGGTTACTGATGATGAACATGCCCGGTTACTGGAACGTTGTGAGGGTA
AACAACTGGCGGTATGGATGCGGCGGGACCAGAGAAAAATCACTCAGGGTCAATGCCAGCGCTTCGTTAA
TACAGATGTAGGTGTTCCACAGGGTAGCCAGCAGCATCCTGCGATGCAGATCCGGAACATAATGGTGCAG
GGCGCTGACTTCCGCGTTTCCAGACTTTACGAAACACGGAAACCGAAGACCATTCATGTTGTTGCTCAGG
TCGCAGACGTTTTGCAGCAGCAGTCGCTTCACGTTCGCTCGCGTATCGGTGATTCATTCTGCTAACCAGT
AAGGCAACCCCGCCAGCCTAGCCGGGTCCTCAACGACAGGAGCACGATCATGCGCACCCGTGGCCAGGAC
CCAACGCTGCCCGAAATTCCGACACCATCGAATGGTGCAAAACCTTTCGCGGTATGGCATGATAGCGCCC
GGAAGAGAGTCAATTCAGGGTGGTGAATGTGAAACCAGTAACGTTATACGATGTCGCAGAGTATGCCGGT
GTCTCTTATCAGACCGTTTCCCGCGTGGTGAACCAGGCCAGCCACGTTTCTGCGAAAACGCGGGAAAAAG
TGGAAGCGGCGATGGCGGAGCTGAATTACATTCCCAACCGCGTGGCACAACAACTGGCGGGCAAACAGTC
GTTGCTGATTGGCGTTGCCACCTCCAGTCTGGCCCTGCACGCGCCGTCGCAAATTGTCGCGGCGATTAAA
TCTCGCGCCGATCAACTGGGTGCCAGCGTGGTGGTGTCGATGGTAGAACGAAGCGGCGTCGAAGCCTGTA
AAGCGGCGGTGCACAATCTTCTCGCGCAACGCGTCAGTGGGCTGATCATTAACTATCCGCTGGATGACCA
GGATGCCATTGCTGTGGAAGCTGCCTGCACTAATGTTCCGGCGTTATTTCTTGATGTCTCTGACCAGACA
CCCATCAACAGTATTATTTTCTCCCATGAAGACGGTACGCGACTGGGCGTGGAGCATCTGGTCGCATTGG
GTCACCAGCAAATCGCGCTGTTAGCGGGCCCATTAAGTTCTGTCTCGGCGCGTCTGCGTCTGGCTGGCTG
GCATAAATATCTCACTCGCAATCAAATTCAGCCGATAGCGGAACGGGAAGGCGACTGGAGTGCCATGTCC
GGTTTTCAACAAACCATGCAAATGCTGAATGAGGGCATCGTTCCCACTGCGATGCTGGTTGCCAACGATC
AGATGGCGCTGGGCGCAATGCGCGCCATTACCGAGTCCGGGCTGCGCGTTGGTGCGGATATTTCGGTAGT
GGGATACGACGATACCGAAGACAGCTCATGTTATATCCCGCCGTTAACCACCATCAAACAGGATTTTCGC
CTGCTGGGGCAAACCAGCGTGGACCGCTTGCTGCAACTCTCTCAGGGCCAGGCGGTGAAGGGCAATCAGC
TGTTGCCCGTCTCACTGGTGAAAAGAAAAACCACCCTGGCGCCCAATACACAAACC
